>Addgene plasmid #225052 | pLV-mRFP1-Human UTROPHIN_1-261 | addgene full sequence | sequence record 446521 | Addgene NGS Result
TTGAGATCCTTTTTTTCTGCGCGTAATCTGCTGCTTGCAAACAAAAAAACCACCGCTACCAGCGGTGGTT
TGTTTGCCGGATCAAGAGCTACCAACTCTTTTTCCGAAGGTAACTGGCTTCAGCAGAGCGCAGATACCAA
ATACTGTTCTTCTAGTGTAGCCGTAGTTAGGCCACCACTTCAAGAACTCTGTAGCACCGCCTACATACCT
CGCTCTGCTAATCCTGTTACCAGTGGCTGCTGCCAGTGGCGATAAGTCGTGTCTTACCGGGTTGGACTCA
AGACGATAGTTACCGGATAAGGCGCAGCGGTCGGGCTGAACGGGGGGTTCGTGCACACAGCCCAGCTTGG
AGCGAACGACCTACACCGAACTGAGATACCTACAGCGTGAGCTATGAGAAAGCGCCACGCTTCCCGAAGG
GAGAAAGGCGGACAGGTATCCGGTAAGCGGCAGGGTCGGAACAGGAGAGCGCACGAGGGAGCTTCCAGGG
GGAAACGCCTGGTATCTTTATAGTCCTGTCGGGTTTCGCCACCTCTGACTTGAGCGTCGATTTTTGTGAT
GCTCGTCAGGGGGGCGGAGCCTATGGAAAAACGCCAGCAACGCGGCCTTTTTACGGTTCCTGGCCTTTTG
CTGGCCTTTTGCTCACATGTTCTTTCCTGCGTTATCCCCTGATTCTGTGGATAACCGTATTACCGCCTTT
GAGTGAGCTGATACCGCTCGCCGCAGCCGAACGACCGAGCGCAGCGAGTCAGTGAGCGAGGAAGCGGAAG
AGCGCCCAATACGCAAACCGCCTCTCCCCGCGCGTTGGCCGATTCATTAATGCAGCTGGCACGACAGGTT
TCCCGACTGGAAAGCGGGCAGTGAGCGCAACGCAATTAATGTGAGTTAGCTCACTCATTAGGCACCCCAG
GCTTTACACTTTATGCTTCCGGCTCGTATGTTGTGTGGAATTGTGAGCGGATAACAATTTCACACAGGAA
ACAGCTATGACCATGATTACGCCAAGCGCGCAATTAACCCTCACTAAAGGGAACAAAAGCTGGAGCTGCA
AGCTTAATGTAGTCTTATGCAATACTCTTGTAGTCTTGCAACATGGTAACGATGAGTTAGCAACATGCCT
TACAAGGAGAGAAAAAGCACCGTGCATGCCGATTGGTGGAAGTAAGGTGGTACGATCGTGCCTTATTAGG
AAGGCAACAGACGGGTCTGACATGGATTGGACGAACCACTGAATTGCCGCATTGCAGAGATATTGTATTT
AAGTGCCTAGCTCGATACATAAACGGGTCTCTCTGGTTAGACCAGATCTGAGCCTGGGAGCTCTCTGGCT
AACTAGGGAACCCACTGCTTAAGCCTCAATAAAGCTTGCCTTGAGTGCTTCAAGTAGTGTGTGCCCGTCT
GTTGTGTGACTCTGGTAACTAGAGATCCCTCAGACCCTTTTAGTCAGTGTGGAAAATCTCTAGCAGTGGC
GCCCGAACAGGGACTTGAAAGCGAAAGGGAAACCAGAGGAGCTCTCTCGACGCAGGACTCGGCTTGCTGA
AGCGCGCACGGCAAGAGGCGAGGGGCGGCGACTGGTGAGTACGCCAAAAATTTTGACTAGCGGAGGCTAG
AAGGAGAGAGATGGGTGCGAGAGCGTCAGTATTAAGCGGGGGAGAATTAGATCGCGATGGGAAAAAATTC
GGTTAAGGCCAGGGGGAAAGAAAAAATATAAATTAAAACATATAGTATGGGCAAGCAGGGAGCTAGAACG
ATTCGCAGTTAATCCTGGCCTGTTAGAAACATCAGAAGGCTGTAGACAAATACTGGGACAGCTACAACCA
TCCCTTCAGACAGGATCAGAAGAACTTAGATCATTATATAATACAGTAGCAACCCTCTATTGTGTGCATC
AAAGGATAGAGATAAAAGACACCAAGGAAGCTTTAGACAAGATAGAGGAAGAGCAAAACAAAAGTAAGAC
CACCGCACAGCAAGCGGCCGCTGATCTTCAGACCTGGAGGAGGAGATATGAGGGACAATTGGAGAAGTGA
ATTATATAAATATAAAGTAGTAAAAATTGAACCATTAGGAGTAGCACCCACCAAGGCAAAGAGAAGAGTG
GTGCAGAGAGAAAAAAGAGCAGTGGGAATAGGAGCTTTGTTCCTTGGGTTCTTGGGAGCAGCAGGAAGCA
CTATGGGCGCAGCGTCAATGACGCTGACGGTACAGGCCAGACAATTATTGTCTGGTATAGTGCAGCAGCA
GAACAATTTGCTGAGGGCTATTGAGGCGCAACAGCATCTGTTGCAACTCACAGTCTGGGGCATCAAGCAG
CTCCAGGCAAGAATCCTGGCTGTGGAAAGATACCTAAAGGATCAACAGCTCCTGGGGATTTGGGGTTGCT
CTGGAAAACTCATTTGCACCACTGCTGTGCCTTGGAATGCTAGTTGGAGTAATAAATCTCTGGAACAGAT
TTGGAATCACACGACCTGGATGGAGTGGGACAGAGAAATTAACAATTACACAAGCTTAATACACTCCTTA
ATTGAAGAATCGCAAAACCAGCAAGAAAAGAATGAACAAGAATTATTGGAATTAGATAAATGGGCAAGTT
TGTGGAATTGGTTTAACATAACAAATTGGCTGTGGTATATAAAATTATTCATAATGATAGTAGGAGGCTT
GGTAGGTTTAAGAATAGTTTTTGCTGTACTTTCTATAGTGAATAGAGTTAGGCAGGGATATTCACCATTA
TCGTTTCAGACCCACCTCCCAACCCCGAGGGGACCCGACAGGCCCGAAGGAATAGAAGAAGAAGGTGGAG
AGAGAGACAGAGACAGATCCATTCGATTAGTGAACGGATCTCGACGGTATCGGTTAACTTTTAAAAGAAA
AGGGGGGATTGGGGGGTACAGTGCAGGGGAAAGAATAGTAGACATAATAGCAACAGACATACAAACTAAA
GAATTACAAAAACAAATTACAAAATTCAAAATTTTATCGATAAGCTTGGGAGTTCCGCGTTACATAACTT
ACGGTAAATGGCCCGCCTGGCTGACCGCCCAACGACCCCCGCCCATTGACGTCAATAATGACGTATGTTC
CCATAGTAACGCCAATAGGGACTTTCCATTGACGTCAATGGGTGGAGTATTTACGGTAAACTGCCCACTT
GGCAGTACATCAAGTGTATCATATGCCAAGTACGCCCCCTATTGACGTCAATGACGGTAAATGGCCCGCC
TGGCATTATGCCCAGTACATGACCTTATGGGACTTTCCTACTTGGCAGTACATCTACGTATTAGTCATCG
CTATTACCATGGTGATGCGGTTTTGGCAGTACATCAATGGGCGTGGATAGCGGTTTGACTCACGGGGATT
TCCAAGTCTCCACCCCATTGACGTCAATGGGAGTTTGTTTTGGCACCAAAATCAACGGGACTTTCCAAAA
TGTCGTAACAACTCCGCCCCATTGACGCAAATGGGCGGTAGGCGTGTACGGTGGGAGGTCTATATAAGCA
GAGCTCGTTTAGTGAACCGTCAGATCGCCTGGAGACGCCATCCACGCTGTTTTGACCTCCATAGAAGACA
CCGACTCTAGAGGATCCACCATGGCCTCCTCCGAGGACGTCATCAAGGAGTTCATGCGCTTCAAGGTGCG
CATGGAGGGCTCCGTGAACGGCCACGAGTTCGAGATCGAGGGCGAGGGCGAGGGCCGCCCCTACGAGGGC
ACCCAGACCGCCAAGCTGAAGGTGACCAAGGGCGGCCCCCTGCCCTTCGCCTGGGACATCCTGTCCCCTC
AGTTCCAGTACGGCTCCAAGGCCTACGTGAAGCACCCCGCCGACATCCCCGACTACTTGAAGCTGTCCTT
CCCCGAGGGCTTCAAGTGGGAGCGCGTGATGAACTTCGAGGACGGCGGCGTGGTGACCGTGACCCAGGAC
TCCTCCCTGCAGGACGGCGAGTTCATCTACAAGGTGAAGCTGCGCGGCACCAACTTCCCCTCCGACGGCC
CCGTAATGCAGAAGAAGACCATGGGCTGGGAGGCCTCCACCGAGCGGATGTACCCCGAGGACGGCGCCCT
GAAGGGCGAGATCAAGATGAGGCTGAAGCTGAAGGACGGCGGCCACTACGACGCCGAGGTCAAGACCACC
TACATGGCCAAGAAGCCCGTGCAGCTGCCCGGCGCCTACAAGACCGACATCAAGCTGGACATCACCTCCC
ACAACGAGGACTACACCATCGTGGAACAGTACGAGCGCGCCGAGGGCCGCCACTCCACCGGCGCCTCCGG
AACCATGGCCAAGTATGGAGAACATGAAGCCAGTCCTGACAATGGGCAGAACGAATTCAGTGATATCATT
AAGTCCAGATCTGATGAACACAATGACGTACAGAAGAAAACCTTTACCAAATGGATAAATGCTCGATTTT
CAAAGAGTGGGAAACCACCCATCAATGATATGTTCACAGACCTCAAAGATGGAAGGAAGCTATTGGATCT
TCTAGAAGGCCTCACAGGAACATCACTGCCAAAGGAACGTGGTTCCACAAGGGTACATGCCTTAAATAAC
GTCAACAGAGTGCTGCAGGTTTTACATCAGAACAATGTGGAATTAGTGAATATAGGGGGAACCGACATTG
TGGATGGAAATCACAAACTGACTTTGGGGTTACTTTGGAGCATCATTTTGCACTGGCAGGTGAAAGATGT
CATGAAGGATGTCATGTCGGACCTGCAGCAGACGAACAGTGAGAAGATCCTGCTCAGCTGGGTGCGTCAG
ACCACCAGGCCCTACAGCCAAGTCAACGTCCTCAACTTCACCACCAGCTGGACAGATGGACTCGCCTTTA
ATGCTGTCCTCCACCGACATAAACCTGATCTCTTCAGCTGGGATAAAGTTGTCAAAATGTCACCAATTGA
GAGACTTGAACATGCCTTCAGCAAGGCTCAAACTTATTTGGGAATTGAAAAGCTGTTAGATCCTGAAGAT
GTTGCCGTTCGGCTTCCTGACAAGAAATCCATAATTATGTATTTAACATCTTTGTTTGAGGTGCTACCTC
AGCAAGTCACCATAGACTAACTCGACAATCAACCTCTGGATTACAAAATTTGTGAAAGATTGACTGGTAT
TCTTAACTATGTTGCTCCTTTTACGCTATGTGGATACGCTGCTTTAATGCCTTTGTATCATGCTATTGCT
TCCCGTATGGCTTTCATTTTCTCCTCCTTGTATAAATCCTGGTTGCTGTCTCTTTATGAGGAGTTGTGGC
CCGTTGTCAGGCAACGTGGCGTGGTGTGCACTGTGTTTGCTGACGCAACCCCCACTGGTTGGGGCATTGC
CACCACCTGTCAGCTCCTTTCCGGGACTTTCGCTTTCCCCCTCCCTATTGCCACGGCGGAACTCATCGCC
GCCTGCCTTGCCCGCTGCTGGACAGGGGCTCGGCTGTTGGGCACTGACAATTCCGTGGTGTTGTCGGGGA
AGCTGACGTCCTTTCCATGGCTGCTCGCCTGTGTTGCCACCTGGATTCTGCGCGGGACGTCCTTCTGCTA
CGTCCCTTCGGCCCTCAATCCAGCGGACCTTCCTTCCCGCGGCCTGCTGCCGGCTCTGCGGCCTCTTCCG
CGTCTTCGCCTTCGCCCTCAGACGAGTCGGATCTCCCTTTGGGCCGCCTCCCCGCCTGGAATTCGAGCTC
GGTACCTTTAAGACCAATGACTTACAAGGCAGCTGTAGATCTTAGCCACTTTTTAAAAGAAAAGGGGGGA
CTGGAAGGGCTAATTCACTCCCAACGAAGACAAGATCTGCTTTTTGCTTGTACTGGGTCTCTCTGGTTAG
ACCAGATCTGAGCCTGGGAGCTCTCTGGCTAACTAGGGAACCCACTGCTTAAGCCTCAATAAAGCTTGCC
TTGAGTGCTTCAAGTAGTGTGTGCCCGTCTGTTGTGTGACTCTGGTAACTAGAGATCCCTCAGACCCTTT
TAGTCAGTGTGGAAAATCTCTAGCAGTAGTAGTTCATGTCATCTTATTATTCAGTATTTATAACTTGCAA
AGAAATGAATATCAGAGAGTGAGAGGAACTTGTTTATTGCAGCTTATAATGGTTACAAATAAAGCAATAG
CATCACAAATTTCACAAATAAAGCATTTTTTTCACTGCATTCTAGTTGTGGTTTGTCCAAACTCATCAAT
GTATCTTATCATGTCTGGCTCTAGCTATCCCGCCCCTAACTCCGCCCATCCCGCCCCTAACTCCGCCCAG
TTCCGCCCATTCTCCGCCCCATGGCTGACTAATTTTTTTTATTTATGCAGAGGCCGAGGCCGCCTCGGCC
TCTGAGCTATTCCAGAAGTAGTGAGGAGGCTTTTTTGGAGGCCTAGGGACGTACCCAATTCGCCCTATAG
TGAGTCGTATTACGCGCGCTCACTGGCCGTCGTTTTACAACGTCGTGACTGGGAAAACCCTGGCGTTACC
CAACTTAATCGCCTTGCAGCACATCCCCCTTTCGCCAGCTGGCGTAATAGCGAAGAGGCCCGCACCGATC
GCCCTTCCCAACAGTTGCGCAGCCTGAATGGCGAATGGG
[124 nt withheld, positions 6550-6673]
C
[91 nt withheld, positions 6675-6765]
A
[49 nt withheld, positions 6767-6815]
CCTTTGACGTTGGAGTCCACGTTCTTT
[37 nt withheld, positions 6843-6879]
ACCCTATCTCGGTCTATTCTTTTGATTTATAAGGGATTTTGCCGATTTCGGCCTATTGGTTAAAAAATGA
GCTGATTTAACAAAAATTTAACGCGAATTTTAACAAAATATTAACGCTTACAATTTAGGTGGCACTTTTC
GGGGAAATGTGCGCGGAACCCCTATTTGTTTATTTTTCTAAATACATTCAAATATGTATCCGCTCATGAG
ACAATAACCCTGATAAATGCTTCAATAATATTGAAAAAGGAAGAGTATGAGTATTCAACATTTCCGTGTC
GCCCTTATTCCCTTTTTTGCGGCATTTTGCCTTCCTGTTTTTGCTCACCCAGAAACGCTGGTGAAAGTAA
AAGATGCTGAAGATCAGTTGGGTGCACGAGTGGGTTACATCGAACTGGATCTCAACAGCGGTAAGATCCT
TGAGAGTTTTCGCCCCGAAGAACGTTTTCCAATGATGAGCACTTTTAAAGTTCTGCTATGTGGCGCGGTA
TTATCCCGTATTGACGCCGGGCAAGAGCAACTCGGTCGCCGCATACACTATTCTCAGAATGACTTGGTTG
AGTACTCACCAGTCACAGAAAAGCATCTTACGGATGGCATGACAGTAAGAGAATTATGCAGTGCTGCCAT
AACCATGAGTGATAACACTGCGGCCAACTTACTTCTGACAACGATCGGAGGACCGAAGGAGCTAACCGCT
TTTTTGCACAACATGGGGGATCATGTAACTCGCCTTGATCGTTGGGAACCGGAGCTGAATGAAGCCATAC
CAAACGACGAGCGTGACACCACGATGCCTGTAGCAATGGCAACAACGTTGCGCAAACTATTAACTGGCGA
ACTACTTACTCTAGCTTCCCGGCAACAATTAATAGACTGGATGGAGGCGGATAAAGTTGCAGGACCACTT
CTGCGCTCGGCCCTTCCGGCTGGCTGGTTTATTGCTGATAAATCTGGAGCCGGTGAGCGTGGGTCTCGCG
GTATCATTGCAGCACTGGGGCCAGATGGTAAGCCCTCCCGTATCGTAGTTATCTACACGACGGGGAGTCA
GGCAACTATGGATGAACGAAATAGACAGATCGCTGAGATAGGTGCCTCACTGATTAAGCATTGGTAACTG
TCAGACCAAGTTTACTCATATATACTTTAGATTGATTTAAAACTTCATTTTTAATTTAAAAGGATCTAGG
TGAAGATCCTTTTTGATAATCTCATGACCAAAATCCCTTAACGTGAGTTTTCGTTCCACTGAGCGTCAGA
CCCCGTAGAAAAGATCAAAGGATCTTC
Features (pLannotate 1.2.2; 27 found; start..end, strand, type, name):
      1..589     +  rep_origin     ori: high-copy-number ColE1/pMB1/pBR322/pUC origin of replication
    772..864     +  CDS            lacI (fragment): lac repressor; lacI; The lac repressor binds to the lac operator to inhibit transcription in E. coli. This inhibition can be relieved by adding lactose or isopropyl-β-D-thiogalactopyranoside (IPTG).
    877..898     +  protein_bind   CAP binding site: CAP binding activates transcription in the presence of cAMP. E. coli catabolite activator protein
    913..943     +  promoter       lac promoter: promoter for the E. coli lac operon
    951..967     +  protein_bind   lac operator: The lac repressor binds to the lac operator to inhibit transcription in E. coli. This inhibition can be relieved by adding lactose or isopropyl-β-D-thiogalactopyranoside (IPTG). lac repressor encoded by lacI
   1012..1030    +  promoter       T3 promoter: promoter for bacteriophage T3 RNA polymerase
   1058..1284    +  promoter       RSV promoter: Rous sarcoma virus enhancer/promoter
   1285..1465    +  LTR            5' LTR (truncated): truncated 5' long terminal repeat (LTR) from HIV-1
   1512..1637    +  misc_feature   HIV-1 Ψ: packaging signal of human immunodeficiency virus type 1
   1621..1984    +  CDS            HIV-1 gag (fragment): gag protein from human immunodeficiency virus 1; gag
   2130..2363    +  misc_feature   RRE: The Rev response element (RRE) of HIV-1 allows for Rev-dependent mRNA export from the nucleus to the cytoplasm.
   2740..2840    +  CDS            Rev (fragment): human immunodeficiency virus 1 (HIV-1) Rev protein; rev; enhances nuclear export of unspliced and incompletely spliced viral mRNAs
   2859..2975    +  misc_feature   cPPT/CTS: central polypurine tract and central termination sequence of HIV-1
   2998..3301    +  enhancer       CMV enhancer: human cytomegalovirus immediate early enhancer
   3302..3505    +  promoter       CMV promoter: human cytomegalovirus (CMV) immediate early promoter
   3591..4265    +  CDS            mRFP1: mRFP1 is a basic (constitutively fluorescent) red fluorescent protein published in 2002, derived from Discosoma sp.. It is reported to be a somewhat slowly-maturing monomer with low acid sensitivity.
   4275..5057    +  CDS            UTRN (fragment): UTRN_HUMAN - Also known as DMDL, DRP1. Experimental evidence at protein level: Swiss-Prot protein existence level 1. May play a role in anchoring the cytoskeleton to the plasma membrane. From Homo sapiens (Human).
   5067..5655    +  misc_feature   WPRE: woodchuck hepatitis virus posttranscriptional regulatory element
   5672..5740    +  CDS            nef (fragment): NEF_HV1Z2 - Experimental evidence at protein level: Swiss-Prot protein existence level 1. Extracellular Nef protein targets CD4(+) T-lymphocytes for apoptosis by interacting with CXCR4 surface receptors. From Human immunodeficiency virus type 1 group M subtype D (isolate Z2/CDC-Z34) (HIV-1).
   5742..5975    +  LTR            3' LTR (ΔU3): self-inactivating 3' long terminal repeat (LTR) from HIV-1
   6047..6168    +  polyA_signal   SV40 poly(A) signal: SV40 polyadenylation signal
   6208..6343    +  rep_origin     SV40 ori: SV40 origin of replication
   6364..6382    -  promoter       T7 promoter: promoter for bacteriophage T7 RNA polymerase
   6390..6545    +  CDS            lacZα (fragment): LacZα fragment of β-galactosidase; lacZ fragment
   6550..6978    +  rep_origin     f1 ori (sequence partly withheld): f1 bacteriophage origin of replication; arrow indicates direction of (+) strand synthesis
   7031..7135    +  promoter       AmpR promoter: bla
   7136..7996    +  CDS            AmpR: β-lactamase; bla; confers resistance to ampicillin, carbenicillin, and related antibiotics
