[The description below was written by a language model from this plasmid's Addgene catalogue record and pLannotate feature annotations shown in this document.]
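Description:
pLV-mRFP1-Human UTROPHIN_1-261 is an 8.2 kb lentiviral transfer plasmid built on the pLenti-MP2 backbone for expressing a red fluorescent F-actin probe in mammalian cells. It is maintained in E. coli through a high-copy ColE1/pUC-type origin and selected with ampicillin via the bla gene. An f1 origin, an SV40 origin and leftover cloning-vector elements (lac promoter/operator, lacZα and lacI fragments, T3 and T7 promoters) are also annotated in the backbone.

The viral portion has a third-generation, self-inactivating layout. An RSV promoter drives a truncated HIV-1 5' LTR to produce the genomic RNA, followed by the Ψ packaging signal with a partial gag sequence, the Rev response element for Rev-dependent nuclear export, and the cPPT/CTS. The ΔU3 3' LTR inactivates LTR promoter activity after integration, and an SV40 poly(A) signal lies downstream of it.

Between these elements, the CMV enhancer and immediate-early promoter drive a single open reading frame of about 1.5 kb. In it, monomeric mRFP1 sits at the N-terminus, fused to residues 1-261 of human utrophin (UTRN), the dystrophin-related protein. The record notes that the sequence derives from an earlier RFP-utrophin plasmid. A WPRE follows the coding sequence to enhance transcript stability and expression. No mammalian selection marker is annotated, so transduced or transfected cells are identified by red fluorescence.

According to the record, the construct is used to label filamentous actin in live or fixed cells and in tissues, delivered either by direct transfection or as packaged lentivirus.
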