Addgene plasmid #225052: pLV-mRFP1-Human UTROPHIN_1-261
Purpose: Express in mammalian cells the mRFP1 fused to residues 1-261 of Human Utrophin to detect filamentous actin in live, fix cels or tissues.
Depositing lab: Pantelis Tsoulfas. Depositing organization: University of Miami.
Backbone
  Vector backbone: pLenti-MP2
  Backbone manufacturer: Pantelis Tsoulfas
  Backbone size w/o insert (bp): 6698
  Total vector size (bp): 8166
  Vector type: Mammalian Expression, Lentiviral
Growth in bacteria
  Bacterial resistance: Ampicillin, 100 μg/mL
  Growth temperature: 37°C
  Growth strain: NEB Stable
  Copy number: High Copy
Gene/Insert
  Gene/Insert name: Human Utrophin residues 1-261 and RFP1 (alt name: dystrophin-related protein)
  Species: H. sapiens (human); Homo Sapiens
  Insert size (bp): 1470
  Mutation: Sequence is derived from ADDGENE Plasmid #26739-RFP
  GenBank ID: X69086
  Entrez Gene: UTRN (a.k.a. DMDL, DRP, DRP1)
  Promoter: CMV promoter and enhancer
  Tag / fusion protein: mRFP1 (N terminal on insert); Human UTROPHIN 1-261 (C terminal on insert)
  Cloning method: Restriction Enzyme; 5′ cloning site BamHI (not destroyed); 3′ cloning site None (destroyed during cloning)
  Sequencing primers: 5′ LNCX; 3′ WPRE-R
Terms and licenses: Academic/Nonprofit Terms; Industry Terms: Not Available to Industry
How to cite: pLV-mRFP1-Human UTROPHIN_1-261 was a gift from Pantelis Tsoulfas (Addgene plasmid # 225052 ; http://n2t.net/addgene:225052 ; RRID:Addgene_225052)
